Addgene plasmid #99605: pMK11-01
Purpose: Plasmid containing parBp-mKate2 fusion
Depositing lab: Morten Kjos & Jan-Willem Veening. Depositing organization: Norwegian University of Life Sciences. Publication: Chromosome segregation drives division site selection in Streptococcus pneumoniae. van Raaphorst R, Kjos M, Veening JW. Proc Natl Acad Sci U S A. 2017 Jul 3. pii: 201620608. doi: 10.1073/pnas.1620608114. PubMed 28674002.
Backbone
  Vector backbone: pMK11
  Backbone size w/o insert (bp): 8003
  Total vector size (bp): 9544
  Vector type: Synthetic Biology
Growth in bacteria
  Bacterial resistance: Ampicillin, 100 μg/mL
  Growth temperature: 37°C
  Growth strain: DH5alpha
  Copy number: High Copy
Gene/Insert
  Gene/Insert name: parBp-mKate2
  Insert size (bp): 1541
  Promoter: PczcD
  Tag / fusion protein: mKate2 (C terminal on insert)
  Cloning method: Restriction Enzyme; 5′ cloning site EcoRI (unknown if destroyed); 3′ cloning site SpeI (unknown if destroyed)
  Sequencing primers: 5′ CGAGTCTGGTGGTTGGTAAG; 3′ CGAAATACGGGCAGACATGG
Terms and licenses: Academic/Nonprofit Terms; Industry Terms: Not Available to Industry
How to cite: pMK11-01 was a gift from Morten Kjos & Jan-Willem Veening (Addgene plasmid # 99605 ; http://n2t.net/addgene:99605 ; RRID:Addgene_99605)
