[The description below was written by a language model from this plasmid's Addgene catalogue record and pLannotate feature annotations shown in this document.]
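Description:
pMK11-01 is a 9.5 kb bacterial plasmid built on the pMK11 backbone (catalogued under synthetic biology) that carries a fusion of parBp to the red fluorescent protein mKate2. It is propagated in E. coli through a high-copy ColE1/pMB1-type origin and selected with ampicillin via the bla gene and its native promoter. pBR322 ancestry is evident from the bom mobility region and from short remnants of rop and of the pBR322 tetracycline efflux gene, both of which are annotated only as fragments. The backbone also contains a full-length tetM gene, which encodes a ribosomal protection protein conferring tetracycline resistance in Gram-positive bacteria. It is preceded by a sequence matching an Enterococcus small RNA, probably part of the native tetM upstream region. This marker would allow selection in a Gram-positive host such as Streptococcus pneumoniae, the organism studied in the associated work, although the record does not state whether the plasmid integrates into the chromosome or at what locus.

The roughly 1.5 kb insert, cloned between EcoRI and SpeI sites, places mKate2 at the C terminus of parBp under the PczcD promoter, which is known as a zinc-responsive promoter used for titratable expression in pneumococci. Only the mKate2 coding region was recognised by the automated annotation; the parBp portion and the promoter are not annotated in the feature table but are listed in the catalogue fields. ParB proteins bind cognate parS sites and spread along nearby DNA, so a fluorescent ParB fusion typically serves to mark a defined DNA locus as a visible focus in live cells. That use is consistent with the associated study of chromosome segregation and division site selection.
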