Features (pLannotate 1.2.2; 9 found; start..end, strand, type, name):
     83..124     -  CDS            rop (fragment): Rop protein, which maintains plasmids at low copy number; rop
   1275..1964    -  CDS            mKate2: mKate2 is a basic (constitutively fluorescent) red fluorescent protein published in 2009, derived from Entacmaea quadricolor. It is reported to be a rapidly-maturing monomer with moderate acid sensitivity.
   3448..3598    -  CDS            TcR (fragment): tetracycline efflux protein; tet; confers resistance to tetracycline
   3868..4032    +  ncRNA          sRNA 0030: Accession: RF02864 - Enterococcus sRNA 30
   4089..6005    +  CDS            tetM: TET1_ENTFL - Also known as tet(M). Experimental evidence at protein level: Swiss-Prot protein existence level 1. Abolishes the inhibitory effect of tetracyclin on protein synthesis by a non-covalent modification of the ribosomes. From Enterococcus faecalis (Streptococcus faecalis).
   7475..7579    +  promoter       AmpR promoter: bla
   7580..8440    +  CDS            AmpR: β-lactamase; bla; confers resistance to ampicillin, carbenicillin, and related antibiotics
   8611..9199    +  rep_origin     ori: high-copy-number ColE1/pMB1/pBR322/pUC origin of replication
   9385..9525    -  misc_feature   bom: basis of mobility region from pBR322
>Addgene plasmid #99605 | pMK11-01 | addgene full sequence | sequence record 192531 | Addgene NGS Result
CCGCTGACGCGCCCTGACGGGCTTGTCTGCTCCCGGCATCCGCTTACAGACAAGCTGTGACCGTCTCCGG
GAGCTGCATGTGTCAGAGGTTTTCACCGTCATCACCGAAACGCGCGAGGCAGCTAGTCTTCTTTTTTACC
TTTAGTAACTACTAATCCTGCACTCAAACCTAGAAGAGCTAAACCTGCTGCTACTGCTGCTTGGCTTGCC
GCACTACCTGTATTTGGTAACTGGGCTTTATTAGTTTGATCAGCTTCACTTGAATCAATTGGTTTTGTAT
CTGCTTTTTCTGACACTTGTGGTTTTTTAGCTTCTTGAGCTACTGGTTTGGTTCCAACCAAGACGATGCG
GTCTGTCGGAACTTCTACCACTTCACGGAGTTTTTCTTCCTTACTTCCATCAGGATTAATCACTGTAAAG
ATACGTTCTTTTCCAACTTTTCCTTCTTGTTCTACACGAGTTTCACCTAGATACAGTGTTGAATCTTTTT
TCTCAACTGTCTTGTAGGCCAAATCTTTTTCAACAAATTCGAGTTTTGGAAGATCTTCTTGTACAGCAGA
AACTGGTTTTTCCTTAGTCAACTGGATACGGTATTCCTTGACTTGTTTTCCACTTTCTGAAACGAGGCGA
ACAAGTACTGGAAGGCTATCTTCTCCACTATCTACCACAGTTGAAGCTACTTGATTGTTTTCTTCAACTG
AGACTTTTGGCCGTTGACCTTTATAGGTAATTTGATAGTCTTGACGATTTTCAGCGAAATCAGCAAGTTC
TTTTCCATCTACAAGAATCTTTGATTGAGTGCTTTCTTGAGGCAATTCACTTGGTGCAAGGAAGGTCATC
TCAATCATCGCAACACCGCTCTTGTCAGCTTTACGCTCCATACGCCATCTCATGACTTTGGCTTTGACAG
CTTTAAATGTTACGTTGATTTCATCACCAGAAATAGTACATAATGGATTTCCTTACGCGAAATACGGGCA
GACATGGCCTGCCCGGTTATTATTATTTTTGACACCAGACCAACTGGTAATGGTAGCGACCGGCGCTCAG
CGATAGCGCTATCAAAAGAATCTTGCTTGGCAAGGTTCTTTTTTTTGTCTTTTCAAAAAAGCACGAAAAA
AGCACCCATAAGGTAAACTTTTGAGTGCTTTGCTATAAATACGCTTCACAGTTTCTTCTTCATTTTTAAC
AAACAAAAAACCCAGCTCATTGAGCTGGGTTTAAGCTGGCTTGGCGGCGTCCTAGTACTGCAGAATTGCC
GACCTTGACTAGTCACGGTGTCCCAATTTACTAGGCAAATCACAATAACGTGCGACGGCTACTTCGTGCT
GTTCAACATAAGTTTCCTTATCTGCTTCTTTGATACGTTCTAAACGACGATCGACGTAGTAAACACCAGG
CATCTTAAGATTCTTAGCTGGCTTTTTAGAACGGTATGTGGTCTTCAAATTACAGATAAGGTGACCTCCA
CCGACAAGTTTCAATGCCATATCAGCACGACCTTCCAATCCACCATCGGCAGGATATAATGTTTCGGTAG
ATGCTTCCCATCCAAGGGTCTTTTTCTGCATAACAGGACCATTACTTGGAAAATTAACTCCACGGATCTT
TACATTGTAGATAAGACAACCATCTTGCAAAGATGTATCTTGAGTTGCTGTCAATACTCCACCATCTTCA
TAAGTTGTGACACGTTCCCATGTAAATCCTTCAGGAAATGACTGTTTAAAGAAATCTGGGATACCTTGGG
TATGATTGATAAAAGTCTTTGATCCGTACATAAAAGATGTAGCAAGAATATCAAAGGCAAAAGGCAATGG
TCCACCTTCAACGGCCTTAATACGCATGGTTTGAGTACCTTCATATGGTTTTCCTTCTCCTTCTGAGGTA
CATTTAAAGTGGTGATTATTTACTGTTCCTTCCATGTACAATTTCATGTGCATATTTTCCTTGATAAGTT
CTGATGAGGATCCTTTAGCTGCAGCTTCTCCTCCAGATCCTCTAGATTTCATCAACAACTCAATCAATTT
TTTCTTGATTTCTTGTTCTTCTTCCGTTCCCTCAAACTCTAATTTTTCTAATTGAGTTTCAATTTTCTTT
AACTGCGTGATTGGCTTTTTAGCGGTTTTCTTTTGGGGGCTAAATTTAGCCCCCTCTTCTTCACCACCTT
GTTCTTTAGCTTTTCTAATCAGTTTTTGAGCGGTATAATGACTGATACCAAATCTTTCGGCAATTAAGTC
CCTAGTCTTTCCTTTAACAGGTTTTCCGTTGATTTGTACCCCTTGTTTTTTGGCTTTATCTAAAATATCC
ATATAGTCATCAATGATGGCTATTTTTTCTTCTTCTGGCATTTTTAAGAGCGAGCGAGTTTGTAGGTTAG
TTTCATGCAACTTTAGTCTTGTTACAAGCTCGTCCTCGTCTTCATCAACTTTCTTAGCGAGAACTTCGTA
ATCTTCAGGGAGTCTATTTTCACTAATTAGTTTTTTAATAGCATTAAATCGTCTATGCCCTGCAATCAAT
TCATAGCTATATTTATCACGTTGTTTAACAAGAACGGGTTGTAATAAGCCTAACTCGTCTATGCTATCAG
CTAACTTATCAATGTCAACTAAATCATAGTTGTTATTCTCATTTTCCTTTATCTCCTCAATAGGAATATT
TTTTGTATTTGTTTTTTTTCGCTTGTGTTCGTCCTTGTTCATAAGGTCTGTAAATCCGAAACTATTACTC
ATGTTTGTCCTCCTTATTAGTTAATCAGTACTCGAGATCCTATGCGGCCGCTGGAAGCTTTACCCGGGAT
TGGAATTCTCATATTTGCCTCCTTAAGATCCGCAGACTCAGAATAGACTCATTCTTTGTCTTTCCCTTAC
CAACCACCAGACTCGTTAACAGATTGATAGTAATCGCAATAATTCCTAACCAGAGAATCCCCTCATCATT
GACTGGTTGCGGATGCAAAATCTTCGTGACATTTTCCAAAATGACTAGAACAGAGCCCGTTACGAGAATC
ACAGCTGTTACTAAGGCTCCTAGCAGGCTAAACCGCTTATAGCCCAAGGTGTACTGATTGTCTTCTTCAC
GATTGGAGATTGTTTCTAGAAAAGCTGATATTCCAATTGCAATCGCATCTCCCAAGTCATGCACAGAGTC
AGCAAGAACAGCGCTAGAACCAAATACTCCACCTGCAATAAACTCAACAATGGCATAAGTCAAATTTAAG
AAAAAAGCCACCCAAACAGCATATTTTGCCTTCATATTTCTCATTCCTTTGTTATAATAGATTTATGAAC
ACCTTGTTCATTATCATTATCCACTAAAACTCAAAGAAAGGATAGAAGCAAAACGTCAGCTTTATTCAGT
TCTGAACAATTTGCCTTAAGTGTCCATATGACTAACATTGACCGCCGTATCAGCAGCATGCGGTACCGTC
GGCTGCATGCATCGATAGATCCACAGGACGGGTGTGGTCGCCATGATCGCGTAGTCGATAGTGGCTCCAA
GTAGCGAAGCGAGCAGGACTGGGCGGCGGCCAAAGCGGTCGGACAGTGCTCCGAGAACGGGTGCGCATAG
AAATTGCATCAACGCATATAGCGCTAGCCAAGTAATCGTGAATGTCGCTGTGAAATATTTAGATCAAGAA
ACAAAGGCAACCCAAATCTCGCAATTTGAGTTGATATTAGAAAAACAAGATAATTGGAAGATTGTAAAAT
AACAAATATTGGTACATGATTACAGATACTTTGTAATCATGTACTCTTTTTGATAAAAAATTGGAGATTC
CTTTACAAATATGCTCTTACGTGCTATAATTTAAGTATCTATTTAAAAGGAGTTAATAAATATGCGGCAA
GGTATTCTTAAATAAACTGTCAATTTGATAGCGGGAACAAATAATTGGATGTCCTTTTTTAGGAGGGCTT
AGTTTTTTGTACCCAGTTTAAGAATACCTTTATCATGTGATTCTAAAGTATCCGGAGAATATCTGTATGC
TTTGTATGCCTATGGTTATGCATAAAAATCCCAGTGATAAGAGTATTTATCACTGGGATTTTTATGCCCT
TTTGGGCTTTTGAATGGAGGAAAATCACATGAAAATTATTAATATTGGAGTTTTAGCTCATGTTGATGCA
GGAAAAACTACCTTAACAGAAAGCTTATTATATAACAGTGGAGCGATTACAGAATTAGGAAGCGTGGACA
AAGGTACAACGAGGACGGATAATACGCTTTTAGAACGTCAGAGAGGAATTACAATTCAGACAGGAATAAC
CTCTTTTCAGTGGGAAAATACGAAGGTGAACATCATAGACACGCCAGGACATATGGATTTCTTAGCAGAA
GTATATCGTTCATTATCAGTTTTAGATGGGGCAATTCTACTGATTTCTGCAAAAGATGGCGTACAAGCAC
AAACTCGTATATTATTTCATGCACTTAGGAAAATGGGGATTCCCACAATCTTTTTTATCAATAAGATTGA
CCAAAATGGAATTGATTTATCAACGGTTTATCAGGATATTAAAGAGAAACTTTCTGCCGAAATTGTAATC
AAACAGAAGGTAGAACTGTATCCTAATGTGTGTGTGACGAACTTTACCGAATCTGAACAATGGGATACGG
TAATAGAGGGAAACGATGACCTTTTAGAGAAATATATGTCCGGTAAATCATTAGAAGCATTGGAACTCGA
ACAAGAGGAAAGCATAAGATTTCAGAATTGTTCTCTGTTCCCTCTTTATCATGGAAGTGCAAAAAGTAAT
ATAGGGATTGATAACCTTATAGAAGTTATTACTAATAAATTTTATTCATCAACACATCGAGGTCCGTCTG
AACTTTGCGGAAATGTTTTCAAAATTGAATATACAAAAAAAAGACAACGTCTTGCATATATACGCCTTTA
TAGTGGAGTACTACATTTACGAGATTCGGTTAGAGTATCAGAAAAAGAAAAAATAAAAGTTACAGAAATG
TATACTTCAATAAATGGTGAATTATGTAAGATTGATAGAGCTTATTCTGGAGAAATTGTTATTTTGCAAA
ATGAGTTTTTGAAGTTAAATAGTGTTCTTGGAGATACAAAACTATTGCCACAGAGAAAAAAGATTGAAAA
TCCGCACCCTCTACTACAAACAACTGTTGAACCGAGTAAACCTGAACAGAGAGAAATGTTGCTTGATGCC
CTTTTGGAAATCTCAGATAGTGATCCGCTTCTACGATATTACGTGGATTCTACGACACATGAAATTATAC
TTTCTTTCTTAGGGAAAGTACAAATGGAAGTGATTAGTGCACTGTTGCAAGAAAAGTATCATGTGGAGAT
AGAACTAAAAGAGCCTACAGTCATTTATATGGAGAGACCGTTAAAAAATGCAGAATATACCATTCACATC
GAAGTGCCGCCAAATCCTTTCTGGGCTTCCATTGGTTTATCTGTATCACCGCTTCCGTTGGGAAGTGGAA
TGCAGTATGAGAGCTCGGTTTCTCTTGGATACTTAAATCAATCATTTCAAAATGCAGTTATGGAAGGGAT
ACGCTATGGTTGTGAACAAGGATTGTATGGTTGGAATGTGACGGACTGTAAAATCTGTTTTAAGTATGGC
TTATACTATAGCCCTGTTAGTACCCCAGCAGATTTTCGGATGCTTGCTCCTATTGTATTGGAGCAAGCCT
TTAGAAAAGCTGGAACAGAATTGTTAGAGCCATATCTTAGTTTTAAAGTTTATGCACCACAGGAATATCT
TTCACGGGCATATAACGATGCTCCCAAATATTGTGCAAATATCGTAAATACTCAACTGAAAAATAATGAG
GTCATTATTATTGGAGAAATTCCTGCTCGATGTATTCAAGATTATCGCAATGATTTAACTTTTTTTACAA
ATGGGCTTAGTGTTTGTTTAGCAGAGCTAAAAGGATATCAGGTTACCACTGGCGAACCTGTTTGCCAGAC
CCGTCGTCTAAATAGTCAGATAGATAAAGTAAGATATATGTTCAATAAAATAACTTAGTGCGTTTTATGT
TGTTATATAAATATGGTTTCTTATTAAATAAGATGAAATATTCTTTAATATAGATTTGAATTAAAGTGGA
AAGGAGGAGATTGTTATTATAAACTACAAGTGGATATTGTGTCCTATTTGTGGAAATAAAACAAGACTAC
GAATACGAGTGGATACTATACTTAAAAATTTCCCTTTATACTGCCCCAAATGTAAGAACGAAACTTTAAT
TAATGTTCAAAAAATGAATATAATAACAATCAAAGAGCCAGACGCCAAGACGCAGAGCCGATAATTTGAG
AAATGAAACTCTCATCTTATCGGCTCTTTTTGTTTATCTGAATTTTACTGACTAGCCTTCAATATTTCTT
GCTTCATTGATACCTTTTGCTAGTGCTTCCATTAAGGATAGTTCTTTGTCTGTAAAGCTAGCGGAGCGCA
TTATTTTGCTTTTGCTGCGTACTCTTCGTTACGTTTGATCATTTGTTTTCTGTACCAAGCAAAGATACCG
ATATAGAATACAAGGAAGGCTACTGCACCAAGGATTGCTTTGATATCACCAGTTGTAGTGTTACCAATTG
TCCAACCAAGAAGTTTTTCGATTGGTCCTTCAAGAGTAGAGTGAGTAATCAATTGAGTTTGGCTCACACC
TTCTGGGAAGGCACCTACACCTTTAGCAAGTTCTGTTGCAAATGGTGCAATAAGTGTACCTGAAAGAAGG
AAGAGTGGCAACAAGAGTGTTCCGAAGATAATCATACGGAGCAATTTACCACGAGTTACAACCAAGAGAG
CTGGAGTAACACCCATAGCGATGATACCTGCAAGTGGCAAGATACCATTTCCAACTTTTGAAAGAAGCAC
TGCTTCAATCAACATGATTGGTGCAAGTACGTTGGCACAAGCCCAGATTTCAGCACGACCAGCGATGAAT
GGCCAGTCAAGACCGATATTGAATTTACGTCCTTGAAGACGTTTAGTAGCAACGTTTGTAATACCTTGTG
ATAGTGGTTCTACGGCTGCGATGAACCATGAACCGATAAGTGAGAAGAGTTCCAAAGATACACCGGCAGT
CAAACCAAGAGACAACCATCCTTTGATAACAAGACGCCATTTATCTGCATCTGCAACACCTGCAATTGGA
TGTGGAGTTCCCATAATACCGATAACGATACCAAGGATGAAACCGATGAAGAATTTAGATCCCCAGAAAC
CGATTTTCTTGTTCAATTTAGCAGCATCAAAGTCATATTTATCAAGGCCTGGGAAGAATTTTTCAAAAAT
CTTATCCAAAACCATGATAACTGGGTTCATCATGTAGTTCATGTGAGTTGATGTCATTGGTGATGAACTT
GGGGCGTTAAGAAGGAATTAATTCTTGAAGACGAAAGGGCCTCGTGATACGCCTATTTTTATAGGTTAAT
GTCATGATAATAATGGTTTCTTAGACGTCAGGTGGCACTTTTCGGGGAAATGTGCGCGGAACCCCTATTT
GTTTATTTTTCTAAATACATTCAAATATGTATCCGCTCATGAGACAATAACCCTGATAAATGCTTCAATA
ATATTGAAAAAGGAAGAGTATGAGTATTCAACATTTCCGTGTCGCCCTTATTCCCTTTTTTGCGGCATTT
TGCCTTCCTGTTTTTGCTCACCCAGAAACGCTGGTGAAAGTAAAAGATGCTGAAGATCAGTTGGGTGCAC
GAGTGGGTTACATCGAACTGGATCTCAACAGCGGTAAGATCCTTGAGAGTTTTCGCCCCGAAGAACGTTT
TCCAATGATGAGCACTTTTAAAGTTCTGCTATGTGGCGCGGTATTATCCCGTGTTGACGCCGGGCAAGAG
CAACTCGGTCGCCGCATACACTATTCTCAGAATGACTTGGTTGAGTACTCACCAGTCACAGAAAAGCATC
TTACGGATGGCATGACAGTAAGAGAATTATGCAGTGCTGCCATAACCATGAGTGATAACACTGCGGCCAA
CTTACTTCTGACAACGATCGGAGGACCGAAGGAGCTAACCGCTTTTTTGCACAACATGGGGGATCATGTA
ACTCGCCTTGATCGTTGGGAACCGGAGCTGAATGAAGCCATACCAAACGACGAGCGTGACACCACGATGC
CTGCAGCAATGGCAACAACGTTGCGCAAACTATTAACTGGCGAACTACTTACTCTAGCTTCCCGGCAACA
ATTAATAGACTGGATGGAGGCGGATAAAGTTGCAGGACCACTTCTGCGCTCGGCCCTTCCGGCTGGCTGG
TTTATTGCTGATAAATCTGGAGCCGGTGAGCGTGGGTCTCGCGGTATCATTGCAGCACTGGGGCCAGATG
GTAAGCCCTCCCGTATCGTAGTTATCTACACGACGGGGAGTCAGGCAACTATGGATGAACGAAATAGACA
GATCGCTGAGATAGGTGCCTCACTGATTAAGCATTGGTAACTGTCAGACCAAGTTTACTCATATATACTT
TAGATTGATTTAAAACTTCATTTTTAATTTAAAAGGATCTAGGTGAAGATCCTTTTTGATAATCTCATGA
CCAAAATCCCTTAACGTGAGTTTTCGTTCCACTGAGCGTCAGACCCCGTAGAAAAGATCAAAGGATCTTC
TTGAGATCCTTTTTTTCTGCGCGTAATCTGCTGCTTGCAAACAAAAAAACCACCGCTACCAGCGGTGGTT
TGTTTGCCGGATCAAGAGCTACCAACTCTTTTTCCGAAGGTAACTGGCTTCAGCAGAGCGCAGATACCAA
ATACTGTCCTTCTAGTGTAGCCGTAGTTAGGCCACCACTTCAAGAACTCTGTAGCACCGCCTACATACCT
CGCTCTGCTAATCCTGTTACCAGTGGCTGCTGCCAGTGGCGATAAGTCGTGTCTTACCGGGTTGGACTCA
AGACGATAGTTACCGGATAAGGCGCAGCGGTCGGGCTGAACGGGGGGTTCGTGCACACAGCCCAGCTTGG
AGCGAACGACCTACACCGAACTGAGATACCTACAGCGTGAGCTATGAGAAAGCGCCACGCTTCCCGAAGG
GAGAAAGGCGGACAGGTATCCGGTAAGCGGCAGGGTCGGAACAGGAGAGCGCACGAGGGAGCTTCCAGGG
GGAAACGCCTGGTATCTTTATAGTCCTGTCGGGTTTCGCCACCTCTGACTTGAGCGTCGATTTTTGTGAT
GCTCGTCAGGGGGGCGGAGCCTATGGAAAAACGCCAGCAACGCGGCCTTTTTACGGTTCCTGGCCTTTTG
CTGGCCTTTTGCTCACATGTTCTTTCCTGCGTTATCCCCTGATTCTGTGGATAACCGTATTACCGCCTTT
GAGTGAGCTGATACCGCTCGCCGCAGCCGAACGACCGAGCGCAGCGAGTCAGTGAGCGAGGAAGCGGAAG
AGCGCCTGATGCGGTATTTTCTCCTTACGCATCTGTGCGGTATTTCACACCGCATATGGTGCACTCTCAG
TACAATCTGCTCTGATGCCGCATAGTTAAGCCAGTATACACTCCGCTATCGCTACGTGACTGGGTCATGG
CTGCGCCCCGACACCCGCCAACAC
